>Addgene plasmid #122748 | pAC10023_pLX-Neo(1-194)-NpuDnaE(N)-IRES-TagBFP2 | depositor full sequence | sequence record 234250 | pAC10023_pLX-Neo(1-194)-NpuDnaE(N)-IRES-TagBFP2 sequence 9534 bps
CCCGGGGTTATTAATAGTAATCAATTACGGGGTCATTAGTTCATAGCCCATATATGGAGTTCCGCGTTAC
ATAACTTACGGTAAATGGCCCGCCTGGCTGACCGCCCAACGACCCCCGCCCATTGACGTCAATAATGACG
TATGTTCCCATAGTAACGCCAATAGGGACTTTCCATTGACGTCAATGGGTGGAGTATTTACGGTAAACTG
CCCACTTGGCAGTACATCAAGTGTATCATATGCCAAGTACGCCCCCTATTGACGTCAATGACGGTAAATG
GCCCGCCTGGCATTATGCCCAGTACATGACCTTATGGGACTTTCCTACTTGGCAGTACATCTACGTATTA
GTCATCGCTATTACCATGGTGATGCGGTTTTGGCAGTACATCAATGGGCGTGGATAGCGGTTTGACTCAC
GGGGATTTCCAAGTCTCCACCCCATTGACGTCAATGGGAGTTTGTTTTGGCACCAAAATCAACGGGACTT
TCCAAAATGTCGTAACAACTCCGCCCCATTGACGCAAATGGGCGGTAGGCGTGTACGGTGGGAGGTCTAT
ATAAGCAGAGCTCTCTGGCTAACTGTCGGGATCAACAAGTTTGTACAAAAAAGCAGGCTCCGAATTCACC
GGTGCCACCATGGGATCGGCCATTGAACAAGATGGATTGCACGCAGGTTCTCCGGCCGCTTGGGTGGAGA
GGCTATTCGGCTATGACTGGGCACAACAGACAATCGGCTGCTCTGATGCCGCCGTGTTCCGGCTGTCAGC
GCAGGGGCGCCCGGTTCTTTTTGTCAAGACCGACCTGTCCGGTGCCCTGAATGAACTGCAGGACGAGGCA
GCGCGGCTATCGTGGCTGGCCACGACGGGCGTTCCTTGCGCAGCTGTGCTCGACGTTGTCACTGAAGCGG
GAAGGGACTGGCTGCTATTGGGCGAAGTGCCGGGGCAGGATCTCCTGTCATCTCACCTTGCTCCTGCCGA
GAAAGTATCCATCATGGCTGATGCAATGCGGCGGCTGCATACGCTTGATCCGGCTACCTGCCCATTCGAC
CACCAAGCGAAACATCGCATCGAGCGAGCACGTACTCGGATGGAAGCCGGTCTTGTCGATCAGGATGATC
TGGACGAAGAGCATCAGGGGCTCGCGCCAGCCGAACTGTTCGCCAGGCTCAAGGCGCGCATGCCCGACGG
CGATGATCTCGTCGTGACCCATGGCGATGCCTGCCTTTCATACGAGACCGAGATCCTGACTGTCGAGTAC
GGATTGCTTCCTATCGGCAAAATCGTGGAGAAGAGGATTGAATGTACCGTCTATTCAGTCGATAATAATG
GGAACATCTACACACAGCCCGTGGCTCAATGGCACGACAGAGGAGAGCAGGAAGTTTTTGAATACTGTCT
CGAGGACGGATCCCTCATCCGCGCTACTAAAGATCATAAGTTTATGACCGTGGACGGCCAGATGCTGCCA
ATTGACGAAATTTTTGAACGAGAGCTGGATCTGATGAGAGTCGACAACCTTCCAAACTGATTAATTAAGA
ATTCGACCCAGCTTTCTTGTACAAAGTGGTTGGTAAGCCTATCCCTAACCCTCTCCTCGGTCTCGATTCT
ACGTAGTAATGAGCTAGCAGTCTCGAGGTTAACGAATTCCGCCCCCCCCCTAACGTTACTGGCCGAAGCC
GCTTGGAATAAGGCCGGTGTGCGCTTGTCTATATGTTATTTTCCACCATATTGCCGTCTTTTGGCAATGT
GAGGGCCCGGAAACCTGGCCCTGTCTTCTTGACGAGCATTCCTAGGGGTCTTTCCCCTCTCGCCAAAGGA
ATGCAAGGTCTGTTGAATGTCGTGAAGGAAGCAGTTCCTCTGGAAGCTTCTTGAAGACAAACAACGTCTG
TAGCGACCCTTTGCAGGCAGCGGAACCCCCCACCTGGCGACAGGTGCCCCTGCGGCCAAAAGCCACGTGT
ATAAGATACACCTGCAAAGGCGGCACAACCCCAGTGCCACGTTGTGAGTTGGATAGTTGTGGAAAGAGTC
AAATGGCTCTCCTCAAGCGTATTCAACAAGGGGCTGAAGGATGCCCAGAAGGTACCCCATTGTATGGGAT
CTGATCTGGGGCCTCGGTGCACATGCTTTACATGTGTTTAGTCGAGGTTAAAAAAACGTCTAGGCCCCCC
GAACCACGGGGACGTGGTTTTCCTTTGAAAAACACGATAATACCATGGCCATGAGCGAGCTGATTAAGGA
GAACATGCACATGAAGCTGTACATGGAGGGCACCGTGGACAACCATCACTTCAAGTGCACATCCGAGGGC
GAAGGCAAGCCCTACGAGGGCACCCAGACCATGAGAATCAAGGTGGTCGAGGGCGGCCCTCTCCCCTTCG
CCTTCGACATCCTGGCTACTAGCTTCCTCTACGGCAGCAAGACCTTCATCAACCACACCCAGGGCATCCC
CGACTTCTTCAAGCAGTCCTTCCCTGAGGGCTTCACATGGGAGAGAGTCACCACATACGAAGACGGGGGC
GTGCTGACCGCTACCCAGGACACCAGCCTCCAGGACGGCTGCCTCATCTACAACGTCAAGATCAGAGGGG
TGAACTTCACATCCAACGGCCCTGTGATGCAGAAGAAAACACTCGGCTGGGAGGCCTTCACCGAGACGCT
GTACCCCGCTGACGGCGGCCTGGAAGGCAGAAACGACATGGCCCTGAAGCTCGTGGGCGGGAGCCATCTG
ATCGCAAACATCAAGACCACATATAGATCCAAGAAACCCGCTAAGAACCTCAAGATGCCTGGCGTCTACT
ATGTGGACTACAGACTGGAAAGAATCAAGGAGGCCAACAACGAGACCTACGTCGAGCAGCACGAGGTGGC
AGTGGCCAGATACTGCGACCTCCCTAGCAAACTGGGGCACAAGCTTAATTAACACCGGTGGCGCGTTAAG
TCGACAATCAACCTCTGGATTACAAAATTTGTGAAAGATTGACTGGTATTCTTAACTATGTTGCTCCTTT
TACGCTATGTGGATACGCTGCTTTAATGCCTTTGTATCATGCTATTGCTTCCCGTATGGCTTTCATTTTC
TCCTCCTTGTATAAATCCTGGTTGCTGTCTCTTTATGAGGAGTTGTGGCCCGTTGTCAGGCAACGTGGCG
TGGTGTGCACTGTGTTTGCTGACGCAACCCCCACTGGTTGGGGCATTGCCACCACCTGTCAGCTCCTTTC
CGGGACTTTCGCTTTCCCCCTCCCTATTGCCACGGCGGAACTCATCGCCGCCTGCCTTGCCCGCTGCTGG
ACAGGGGCTCGGCTGTTGGGCACTGACAATTCCGTGGTGTTGTCGGGGAAATCATCGTCCTTTCCTTGGC
TGCTCGCCTGTGTTGCCACCTGGATTCTGCGCGGGACGTCCTTCTGCTACGTCCCTTCGGCCCTCAATCC
AGCGGACCTTCCTTCCCGCGGCCTGCTGCCGGCTCTGCGGCCTCTTCCGCGTCTTCGCCTTCGCCCTCAG
ACGAGTCGGATCTCCCTTTGGGCCGCCTCCCCGCGTCGACTTTAAGACCAATGACTTACAAGGCAGCTGT
AGATCTTAGCCACTTTTTAAAAGAAAAGGGGGGACTGGAAGGGCTAATTCACTCCCAACGAAGACAAGAT
CTGCTTTTTGCTTGTACTGGGTCTCTCTGGTTAGACCAGATCTGAGCCTGGGAGCTCTCTGGCTAACTAG
GGAACCCACTGCTTAAGCCTCAATAAAGCTTGCCTTGAGTGCTTCAAGTAGTGTGTGCCCGTCTGTTGTG
TGACTCTGGTAACTAGAGATCCCTCAGACCCTTTTAGTCAGTGTGGAAAATCTCTAGCAGTACGTATAGT
AGTTCATGTCATCTTATTATTCAGTATTTATAACTTGCAAAGAAATGAATATCAGAGAGTGAGAGGAACT
TGTTTATTGCAGCTTATAATGGTTACAAATAAAGCAATAGCATCACAAATTTCACAAATAAAGCATTTTT
TTCACTGCATTCTAGTTGTGGTTTGTCCAAACTCATCAATGTATCTTATCATGTCTGGCTCTAGCTATCC
CGCCCCTAACTCCGCCCATCCCGCCCCTAACTCCGCCCAGTTCCGCCCATTCTCCGCCCCATGGCTGACT
AATTTTTTTTATTTATGCAGAGGCCGAGGCCGCCTCGGCCTCTGAGCTATTCCAGAAGTAGTGAGGAGGC
TTTTTTGGAGGCCTAGGGACGTACCCAATTCGCCCTATAGTGAGTCGTATTACGCGCGCTCACTGGCCGT
CGTTTTACAACGTCGTGACTGGGAAAACCCTGGCGTTACCCAACTTAATCGCCTTGCAGCACATCCCCCT
TTCGCCAGCTGGCGTAATAGCGAAGAGGCCCGCACCGATCGCCCTTCCCAACAGTTGCGCAGCCTGAATG
GCGAATGGG
[124 nt withheld, positions 4420-4543]
C
[91 nt withheld, positions 4545-4635]
A
[49 nt withheld, positions 4637-4685]
CCTTTGACGTTGGAGTCCACGTTCTTT
[37 nt withheld, positions 4713-4749]
ACCCTATCTCGGTCTATTCTTTTGATTTATAAGGGATTTTGCCGATTTCGGCCTATTGGTTAAAAAATGA
GCTGATTTAACAAAAATTTAACGCGAATTTTAACAAAATATTAACGCTTACAATTTAGGTGGCACTTTTC
GGGGAAATGTGCGCGGAACCCCTATTTGTTTATTTTTCTAAATACATTCAAATATGTATCCGCTCATGAG
ACAATAACCCTGATAAATGCTTCAATAATATTGAAAAAGGAAGAGTATGAGTATTCAACATTTCCGTGTC
GCCCTTATTCCCTTTTTTGCGGCATTTTGCCTTCCTGTTTTTGCTCACCCAGAAACGCTGGTGAAAGTAA
AAGATGCTGAAGATCAGTTGGGTGCACGAGTGGGTTACATCGAACTGGATCTCAACAGCGGTAAGATCCT
TGAGAGTTTTCGCCCCGAAGAACGTTTTCCAATGATGAGCACTTTTAAAGTTCTGCTATGTGGCGCGGTA
TTATCCCGTATTGACGCCGGGCAAGAGCAACTCGGTCGCCGCATACACTATTCTCAGAATGACTTGGTTG
AGTACTCACCAGTCACAGAAAAGCATCTTACGGATGGCATGACAGTAAGAGAATTATGCAGTGCTGCCAT
AACCATGAGTGATAACACTGCGGCCAACTTACTTCTGACAACGATCGGAGGACCGAAGGAGCTAACCGCT
TTTTTGCACAACATGGGGGATCATGTAACTCGCCTTGATCGTTGGGAACCGGAGCTGAATGAAGCCATAC
CAAACGACGAGCGTGACACCACGATGCCTGTAGCAATGGCAACAACGTTGCGCAAACTATTAACTGGCGA
ACTACTTACTCTAGCTTCCCGGCAACAATTAATAGACTGGATGGAGGCGGATAAAGTTGCAGGACCACTT
CTGCGCTCGGCCCTTCCGGCTGGCTGGTTTATTGCTGATAAATCTGGAGCCGGTGAGCGTGGGTCTCGCG
GTATCATTGCAGCACTGGGGCCAGATGGTAAGCCCTCCCGTATCGTAGTTATCTACACGACGGGGAGTCA
GGCAACTATGGATGAACGAAATAGACAGATCGCTGAGATAGGTGCCTCACTGATTAAGCATTGGTAACTG
TCAGACCAAGTTTACTCATATATACTTTAGATTGATTTAAAACTTCATTTTTAATTTAAAAGGATCTAGG
TGAAGATCCTTTTTGATAATCTCATGACCAAAATCCCTTAACGTGAGTTTTCGTTCCACTGAGCGTCAGA
CCCCGTAGAAAAGATCAAAGGATCTTCTTGAGATCCTTTTTTTCTGCGCGTAATCTGCTGCTTGCAAACA
AAAAAACCACCGCTACCAGCGGTGGTTTGTTTGCCGGATCAAGAGCTACCAACTCTTTTTCCGAAGGTAA
CTGGCTTCAGCAGAGCGCAGATACCAAATACTGTTCTTCTAGTGTAGCCGTAGTTAGGCCACCACTTCAA
GAACTCTGTAGCACCGCCTACATACCTCGCTCTGCTAATCCTGTTACCAGTGGCTGCTGCCAGTGGCGAT
AAGTCGTGTCTTACCGGGTTGGACTCAAGACGATAGTTACCGGATAAGGCGCAGCGGTCGGGCTGAACGG
GGGGTTCGTGCACACAGCCCAGCTTGGAGCGAACGACCTACACCGAACTGAGATACCTACAGCGTGAGCT
ATGAGAAAGCGCCACGCTTCCCGAAGGGAGAAAGGCGGACAGGTATCCGGTAAGCGGCAGGGTCGGAACA
GGAGAGCGCACGAGGGAGCTTCCAGGGGGAAACGCCTGGTATCTTTATAGTCCTGTCGGGTTTCGCCACC
TCTGACTTGAGCGTCGATTTTTGTGATGCTCGTCAGGGGGGCGGAGCCTATGGAAAAACGCCAGCAACGC
GGCCTTTTTACGGTTCCTGGCCTTTTGCTGGCCTTTTGCTCACATGTTCTTTCCTGCGTTATCCCCTGAT
TCTGTGGATAACCGTATTACCGCCTTTGAGTGAGCTGATACCGCTCGCCGCAGCCGAACGACCGAGCGCA
GCGAGTCAGTGAGCGAGGAAGCGGAAGAGCGCCCAATACGCAAACCGCCTCTCCCCGCGCGTTGGCCGAT
TCATTAATGCAGCTGGCACGACAGGTTTCCCGACTGGAAAGCGGGCAGTGAGCGCAACGCAATTAATGTG
AGTTAGCTCACTCATTAGGCACCCCAGGCTTTACACTTTATGCTTCCGGCTCGTATGTTGTGTGGAATTG
TGAGCGGATAACAATTTCACACAGGAAACAGCTATGACCATGATTACGCCAAGCGCGCAATTAACCCTCA
CTAAAGGGAACAAAAGCTGGAGCTGCAAGCTTAATGTAGTCTTATGCAATACTCTTGTAGTCTTGCAACA
TGGTAACGATGAGTTAGCAACATGCCTTACAAGGAGAGAAAAAGCACCGTGCATGCCGATTGGTGGAAGT
AAGGTGGTACGATCGTGCCTTATTAGGAAGGCAACAGACGGGTCTGACATGGATTGGACGAACCACTGAA
TTGCCGCATTGCAGAGATATTGTATTTAAGTGCCTAGCTCGATACATAAACGGGTCTCTCTGGTTAGACC
AGATCTGAGCCTGGGAGCTCTCTGGCTAACTAGGGAACCCACTGCTTAAGCCTCAATAAAGCTTGCCTTG
AGTGCTTCAAGTAGTGTGTGCCCGTCTGTTGTGTGACTCTGGTAACTAGAGATCCCTCAGACCCTTTTAG
TCAGTGTGGAAAATCTCTAGCAGTGGCGCCCGAACAGGGACTTGAAAGCGAAAGGGAAACCAGAGGAGCT
CTCTCGACGCAGGACTCGGCTTGCTGAAGCGCGCACGGCAAGAGGCGAGGGGCGGCGACTGGTGAGTACG
CCAAAAATTTTGACTAGCGGAGGCTAGAAGGAGAGAGATGGGTGCGAGAGCGTCAGTATTAAGCGGGGGA
GAATTAGATCGCGATGGGAAAAAATTCGGTTAAGGCCAGGGGGAAAGAAAAAATATAAATTAAAACATAT
AGTATGGGCAAGCAGGGAGCTAGAACGATTCGCAGTTAATCCTGGCCTGTTAGAAACATCAGAAGGCTGT
AGACAAATACTGGGACAGCTACAACCATCCCTTCAGACAGGATCAGAAGAACTTAGATCATTATATAATA
CAGTAGCAACCCTCTATTGTGTGCATCAAAGGATAGAGATAAAAGACACCAAGGAAGCTTTAGACAAGAT
AGAGGAAGAGCAAAACAAAAGTAAGACCACCGCACAGCAAGCGGCCGCTGATCTTCAGACCTGGAGGAGG
AGATATGAGGGACAATTGGAGAAGTGAATTATATAAATATAAAGTAGTAAAAATTGAACCATTAGGAGTA
GCACCCACCAAGGCAAAGAGAAGAGTGGTGCAGAGAGAAAAAAGAGCAGTGGGAATAGGAGCTTTGTTCC
TTGGGTTCTTGGGAGCAGCAGGAAGCACTATGGGCGCAGCGTCAATGACGCTGACGGTACAGGCCAGACA
ATTATTGTCTGGTATAGTGCAGCAGCAGAACAATTTGCTGAGGGCTATTGAGGCGCAACAGCATCTGTTG
CAACTCACAGTCTGGGGCATCAAGCAGCTCCAGGCAAGAATCCTGGCTGTGGAAAGATACCTAAAGGATC
AACAGCTCCTGGGGATTTGGGGTTGCTCTGGAAAACTCATTTGCACCACTGCTGTGCCTTGGAATGCTAG
TTGGAGTAATAAATCTCTGGAACAGATTTGGAATCACACGACCTGGATGGAGTGGGACAGAGAAATTAAC
AATTACACAAGCTTAATACACTCCTTAATTGAAGAATCGCAAAACCAGCAAGAAAAGAATGAACAAGAAT
TATTGGAATTAGATAAATGGGCAAGTTTGTGGAATTGGTTTAACATAACAAATTGGCTGTGGTATATAAA
ATTATTCATAATGATAGTAGGAGGCTTGGTAGGTTTAAGAATAGTTTTTGCTGTACTTTCTATAGTGAAT
AGAGTTAGGCAGGGATATTCACCATTATCGTTTCAGACCCACCTCCCAACCCCGAGGGGACCCTTGCGCC
TTTTCCAAGGCAGCCCTGGGTTTGCGCAGGGACGCGGCTGCTCTGGGCGTGGTTCCGGGAAACGCAGCGG
CGCCGACCCTGGGTCTCGCACATTCTTCACGTCCGTTCGCAGCGTCACCCGGATCTTCGCCGCTACCCTT
GTGGGCCCCCCGGCGACGCTTCCTGCTCCGCCCCTAAGTCGGGAAGGTTCCTTGCGGTTCGCGGCGTGCC
GGACGTGACAAACGGAAGCCGCACGTCTCACTAGTACCCTCGCAGACGGACAGCGCCAGGGAGCAATGGC
AGCGCGCCGACCGCGATGGGCTGTGGCCAATAGCGGCTGCTCAGCAGGGCGCGCCGAGAGCAGCGGCCGG
GAAGGGGCGGTGCGGGAGGCGGGGTGTGGGGCGGTAGTGTGGGCCCTGTTCCTGCCCGCGCGGTGTTCCG
CATTCTGCAAGCCTCCGGAGCGCACGTCGGCAGTCGGCTCCCTCGTTGACCGAATCACCGACCTCTCTCC
CCAGGGGGTACCCAGCTGTCTAGAGAATTCTAGATCTTGAGACAAATGGCAGTATTCATCCACAATTTTA
AAAGAAAAGGGGGGATTGGGGGGTACAGTGCAGGGGAAAGAATAGTAGACATAATAGCAACAGACATACA
AACTAAAGAATTACAAAAACAAATTACAAAAATTCAAAATTTTCGGGTTTATTACAGGGACAGCAGAGAT
CCACTTTGGCGCCGGCTCGAGGGGG
Features (pLannotate 1.2.2; 33 found; start..end, strand, type, name):
     65..368     +  enhancer       CMV enhancer: human cytomegalovirus immediate early enhancer
    369..572     +  promoter       CMV promoter: human cytomegalovirus (CMV) immediate early promoter
    595..619     +  protein_bind   attB1: mutant version of attB; recombination site for the Gateway® BP reaction BP Clonase™
    640..1224    +  CDS            NeoR/KanR (fragment): aminoglycoside phosphotransferase from Tn5; aph(3')-II (or nptII); confers resistance to neomycin, kanamycin, and G418 (Geneticin®)
   1195..1521    +  CDS            dnaE-N (fragment): DPO3A_SYNY3 - Experimental evidence at protein level: Swiss-Prot protein existence level 1. DNA polymerase III is a complex, multichain enzyme responsible for most of the replicative synthesis in bacteria. This DNA polymerase also exhibits 3' to 5' exonuclease activity. The alpha chain is the DNA polymerase (By similarity). From Synechocystis sp. (strain PCC 6803 / Kazusa).
   1546..1570    -  protein_bind   attB2: mutant version of attB; recombination site for the Gateway® BP reaction BP Clonase™
   1572..1613    +  CDS            V5 tag: epitope tag from simian virus 5
   1652..2221    +  misc_feature   IRES2: internal ribosome entry site (IRES) of the encephalomyocarditis virus (EMCV)
   2221..2922    +  CDS            TagBFP: monomeric blue fluorescent protein mammalian codon-optimized
   2946..3534    +  misc_feature   WPRE: woodchuck hepatitis virus posttranscriptional regulatory element
   3585..3604    +  misc_feature   cPPT/CTS (fragment): central polypurine tract and central termination sequence of HIV-1
   3606..3839    +  LTR            3' LTR (ΔU3): self-inactivating 3' long terminal repeat (LTR) from HIV-1
   3917..4038    +  polyA_signal   SV40 poly(A) signal: SV40 polyadenylation signal
   4078..4213    +  rep_origin     SV40 ori: SV40 origin of replication
   4234..4252    -  promoter       T7 promoter: promoter for bacteriophage T7 RNA polymerase
   4260..4415    +  CDS            lacZα (fragment): LacZα fragment of β-galactosidase; lacZ fragment
   4420..4848    +  rep_origin     f1 ori (sequence partly withheld): f1 bacteriophage origin of replication; arrow indicates direction of (+) strand synthesis
   4901..5005    +  promoter       AmpR promoter: bla
   5006..5866    +  CDS            AmpR: β-lactamase; bla; confers resistance to ampicillin, carbenicillin, and related antibiotics
   6037..6625    +  rep_origin     ori: high-copy-number ColE1/pMB1/pBR322/pUC origin of replication
   6808..6900    +  CDS            lacI (fragment): lac repressor; lacI; The lac repressor binds to the lac operator to inhibit transcription in E. coli. This inhibition can be relieved by adding lactose or isopropyl-β-D-thiogalactopyranoside (IPTG).
   6913..6934    +  protein_bind   CAP binding site: CAP binding activates transcription in the presence of cAMP. E. coli catabolite activator protein
   6949..6979    +  promoter       lac promoter: promoter for the E. coli lac operon
   6987..7003    +  protein_bind   lac operator: The lac repressor binds to the lac operator to inhibit transcription in E. coli. This inhibition can be relieved by adding lactose or isopropyl-β-D-thiogalactopyranoside (IPTG). lac repressor encoded by lacI
   7048..7066    +  promoter       T3 promoter: promoter for bacteriophage T3 RNA polymerase
   7094..7320    +  promoter       RSV promoter: Rous sarcoma virus enhancer/promoter
   7321..7501    +  LTR            5' LTR (truncated): truncated 5' long terminal repeat (LTR) from HIV-1
   7548..7673    +  misc_feature   HIV-1 Ψ: packaging signal of human immunodeficiency virus type 1
   7657..8020    +  CDS            HIV-1 gag (fragment): gag protein from human immunodeficiency virus 1; gag
   8166..8399    +  misc_feature   RRE: The Rev response element (RRE) of HIV-1 allows for Rev-dependent mRNA export from the nucleus to the cytoplasm.
   8776..8802    +  CDS            Rev (fragment): human immunodeficiency virus 1 (HIV-1) Rev protein; rev; enhances nuclear export of unspliced and incompletely spliced viral mRNAs
   8803..9303    +  promoter       hPGK promoter: human phosphoglycerate kinase 1 promoter
   9365..9482    +  misc_feature   cPPT/CTS: central polypurine tract and central termination sequence of HIV-1
