[The description below was written by a language model from this plasmid's Addgene catalogue record and pLannotate feature annotations shown in this document.]
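Description:
pAC10023_pLX-Neo(1-194)-NpuDnaE(N)-IRES-TagBFP2 is a 9.5 kb third-generation-style, self-inactivating lentiviral vector for mammalian expression. It was made by Gateway recombination into the pLX-DEST-IRES-TagBFP2 destination backbone. In bacteria it is maintained through a high-copy ColE1/pUC origin and ampicillin resistance (AmpR), and an f1 origin is also present. The viral framework consists of an RSV promoter driving a truncated HIV-1 5' LTR, the Ψ packaging signal with a partial gag sequence, the RRE, a cPPT/CTS, a WPRE and a ΔU3 3' LTR. An SV40 polyadenylation signal and SV40 origin follow the 3' LTR. An hPGK promoter is annotated just upstream of the cPPT and the CMV region, but the record does not say what role it plays.

The payload is a bicistronic cassette under the CMV enhancer/promoter. Between attB1 and attB2 lies a synthetic fusion of the N-terminal portion of neomycin phosphotransferase (residues 1–194) to the N-terminal half of the Npu DnaE split intein. The annotation software matched the intein to the homologous Synechocystis DnaE. A V5 tag sequence is annotated after attB2, though the record does not indicate whether it is translated in frame with the insert. An EMCV IRES then drives TagBFP2, so transduced cells fluoresce blue.

The truncated Neo fragment is not expected to confer G418 resistance alone. In the split selectable marker approach, it is meant to be paired with a second vector carrying the complementary intein half fused to the remaining Neo sequence. Protein trans-splicing would then rebuild the intact enzyme only in cells that received both vectors, which allows a single drug to select for co-transduction. The partner construct is not part of this record.
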