Addgene plasmid #122748: pAC10023_pLX-Neo(1-194)-NpuDnaE(N)-IRES-TagBFP2
Purpose: Plasmid 23:Lentiviral vector encoding Neo(1-194)-NpuDnaE(N)and TagBFP2
Depositing lab: Albert Cheng. Publication: Split Selectable Markers. Jillette N, Du M, Cheng AW. bioRxiv 452979 10.1101/452979.
Backbone
  Vector backbone: pAC10094_pLX-DEST-IRES-TagBFP2 (Addgene# 122814)
  Vector type: Mammalian Expression, Lentiviral
  Selectable markers: Neo(1-194)-NpuDnaE(N)
Growth in bacteria
  Bacterial resistance: Ampicillin, 100 μg/mL
  Growth temperature: 30°C
  Growth strain: NEB Stable
  Copy number: Unknown
Gene/Insert
  Gene/Insert name: Neo(1-194)-NpuDnaE(N)
  Species: Synthetic
  Cloning method: Gateway Cloning
  Sequencing primers: 5′ CMV-Forward; 3′ IRES-R
Terms and licenses: Academic/Nonprofit Terms; Industry Terms: Not Available to Industry
Depositor comments: Please visit https://www.biorxiv.org/content/10.1101/452979v2 for BioRxiv preprint.
How to cite: pAC10023_pLX-Neo(1-194)-NpuDnaE(N)-IRES-TagBFP2 was a gift from Albert Cheng (Addgene plasmid # 122748)
